Addgene plasmid #196456: AncBird+7sub
Purpose: Expresses Na,K-ATPase (ATP1A1 and ATP1B1 in pFastBac Dual vector) in insect cells
Depositing lab: Susanne Dobler. Depositing organization: Universitaet Hamburg. Publication: Historical Contingency Shapes Toxin Resistance in a Specialist Avian Predator. Mohammadi S, Pradhan S, Hoffmann FG, Herrera-Álvarez S, Deng Y, Eacock A, Dobler S, Storz JF, Rowland HM. bioRxiv 2025.07.04.662692 10.1101/2025.07.04.662692.
Backbone
  Vector backbone: pFastBac Dual
  Backbone manufacturer: Thermo Fisher (Invitrogen)
  Backbone size w/o insert (bp): 5235
  Total vector size (bp): 9101
  Vector type: Insect Expression
Growth in bacteria
  Bacterial resistance: Ampicillin, 100 μg/mL
  Growth temperature: 37°C
  Growth strain: DH5alpha
  Copy number: Unknown
Gene/Insert 1
  Gene/Insert name: ATP1A1
  Species: Ancestral Aves
  Insert size (bp): 3090
  Promoter: PH
  Cloning method: Restriction Enzyme; 5′ cloning site unknown (unknown if destroyed); 3′ cloning site unknown (unknown if destroyed)
  Sequencing primers: 5′ ATTCCGGATTATTCATACCGTCCCACCATCG; 3′ GTGGTATGGCTGATTATGATCCTCTAGTACTTCTC
Gene/Insert 2
  Gene/Insert name: ATP1B1
  Species: Ancestral Aves
  Insert size (bp): 928
  Promoter: p10
  Cloning method: Restriction Enzyme; 5′ cloning site unknown (unknown if destroyed); 3′ cloning site unknown (unknown if destroyed)
  Sequencing primers: 5′ CGGGTTCCTTCCGGTATTGTCTCCTTC; 3′ ACGGACCTTTAATTCAACCCAACACAATATA
Resource information
  A portion of this plasmid was derived from a plasmid made by: GeneArt Gene Synthesis (Thermo Fisher Scientific)
Terms and licenses: Academic/Nonprofit Terms; Industry Terms: Not Available to Industry
How to cite: AncBird+7sub was a gift from Susanne Dobler (Addgene plasmid # 196456 ; http://n2t.net/addgene:196456 ; RRID:Addgene_196456)
