[The description below was written by a language model from this plasmid's Addgene catalogue record and pLannotate feature annotations shown in this document.]
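Description:
AncBird+7sub is an insect-cell expression construct built on the pFastBac Dual baculovirus donor backbone, carrying both subunits of a Na,K-ATPase. The species is recorded as "Ancestral Aves", which indicates reconstructed ancestral bird sequences, and part of the plasmid derives from commercial gene synthesis. In bacteria it is maintained through a high-copy ColE1/pUC-type origin and selected with ampicillin (AmpR). An f1 origin is also present.

The payload sits between the Tn7R and Tn7L ends of a mini-Tn7 element, together with a gentamicin resistance gene driven by the Pc integron promoter. In the standard pFastBac workflow, this whole segment is transposed into a baculovirus shuttle genome (bacmid) in a suitable E. coli host. The recombinant bacmid is then used to produce virus that infects insect cells. Within the element, two back-to-back late baculoviral promoters point in opposite directions. The polyhedrin promoter drives the catalytic alpha subunit ATP1A1 and is terminated by the SV40 poly(A) signal. The p10 promoter drives the beta subunit ATP1B1 and is terminated by the HSV TK poly(A) signal. Co-expression from one virus allows the alpha/beta heterodimer to assemble into a functional pump. The annotation tool matched the two coding regions to rabbit and chicken reference proteins, but these are only the nearest database homologues, not the stated source. No epitope or purification tags are annotated.

The name suggests an ancestral bird background carrying seven substitutions, but the record does not state which residues or which subunit. The associated publication title concerns toxin resistance in a specialist avian predator, so the plasmid is presumably used to produce recombinant pump for functional assays. The sequenced record (9,081 nt) is slightly shorter than the listed total size of 9,101 bp.
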