Features (pLannotate 1.2.2; 18 found; start..end, strand, type, name):
     81..97      +  CDS            lacZα (fragment): LacZα fragment of β-galactosidase; lacZ fragment
    102..556     +  rep_origin     f1 ori (sequence partly withheld): f1 bacteriophage origin of replication; arrow indicates direction of (+) strand synthesis
    582..686     +  promoter       AmpR promoter: bla
    687..1547    +  CDS            AmpR: β-lactamase; bla; confers resistance to ampicillin, carbenicillin, and related antibiotics
   1718..2306    +  rep_origin     ori: high-copy-number ColE1/pMB1/pBR322/pUC origin of replication
   2492..2543    -  misc_feature   bom (fragment): basis of mobility region from pBR322
   2611..2835    -  mobile_element Tn7R: mini-Tn7 element (right end of the Tn7 transposon) Tn7
   2902..3435    -  CDS            GmR: gentamycin acetyltransferase; aacC1; confers resistance to gentamycin
   3605..3633    -  promoter       Pc promoter: intI1 (promoter lies within the coding sequence); class 1 integron promoter
   3611..3970    -  CDS            YPR2_ECOLX (fragment): Protein predicted: Swiss-Prot protein existence level 4. From Escherichia coli.
   4141..4189    -  polyA_signal   HSV TK poly(A) signal: herpes simplex virus thymidine kinase polyadenylation signal (Cole and Stacy, 1985)
   4263..5177    -  CDS            ATP1B1: AT1B1_CHICK - Experimental evidence at protein level: Swiss-Prot protein existence level 1. This is the non-catalytic component of the active enzyme, which catalyzes the hydrolysis of ATP coupled with the exchange of Na(+) and K(+) ions across the plasma membrane. The beta subunit regulates, through assembly of alpha/beta heterodimers, the number of sodium pumps transported to the plasma membrane. From Gallus gallus (Chicken).
   5197..5306    -  promoter       p10 promoter: baculovirus promoter for expression in insect cells
   5330..5421    +  promoter       polyhedrin promoter: polh from Autographa californica; promoter for the baculovirus polyhedrin gene
   5464..8538    +  CDS            ATP1A1: AT1A1_RABIT - Experimental evidence at protein level: Swiss-Prot protein existence level 1. This is the catalytic component of the active enzyme, which catalyzes the hydrolysis of ATP coupled with the exchange of sodium and potassium ions across the plasma membrane. This action creates the electrochemical gradient of sodium and potassium ions, providing the energy for active transport of various nutrients (By similarity). May contribute to blood-heart barrier properties of endocardial endothelium and may control cardiac performance via endothelial Na(+)/H(+) exchange (PubMed:11738066). From Or
   8565..8648    +  CDS            large T antigen (fragment): large T antigen from SV40 (simian virus 40)
   8671..8805    +  polyA_signal   SV40 poly(A) signal: SV40 polyadenylation signal
   8834..8999    -  mobile_element Tn7L: mini-Tn7 element (left end of the Tn7 transposon) Tn7
>Addgene plasmid #196456 | AncBird+7sub | addgene full sequence | sequence record 393007 | Addgene NGS Result
TTCTCTGTCACAGAATGAAAATTTTTCTGTCATCTCTTCGTTATTAATGTTTGTAATTGACTGAATATCA
ACGCTTATTTGCAGCCTGAATGGCGAATGGG
[124 nt withheld, positions 102-225]
C
[91 nt withheld, positions 227-317]
A
[49 nt withheld, positions 319-367]
CCTTTGACGTTGGAGTCCACGTTCTT
[37 nt withheld, positions 394-430]
ACCCTATCTCGGTCTATTCTTTTGATTTATAAGGGATTTTGCCGATTTCGGCCTATTGGTTAAAAAATGA
GCTGATTTAACAAAAATTTAACGCGAATTTTAACAAAATATTAACGCTTACAATTTAGGTGGCACTTTTC
GGGGAAATGTGCGCGGAACCCCTATTTGTTTATTTTTCTAAATACATTCAAATATGTATCCGCTCATGAG
ACAATAACCCTGATAAATGCTTCAATAATATTGAAAAAGGAAGAGTATGAGTATTCAACATTTCCGTGTC
GCCCTTATTCCCTTTTTTGCGGCATTTTGCCTTCCTGTTTTTGCTCACCCAGAAACGCTGGTGAAAGTAA
AAGATGCTGAAGATCAGTTGGGTGCACGAGTGGGTTACATCGAACTGGATCTCAACAGCGGTAAGATCCT
TGAGAGTTTTCGCCCCGAAGAACGTTTTCCAATGATGAGCACTTTTAAAGTTCTGCTATGTGGCGCGGTA
TTATCCCGTATTGACGCCGGGCAAGAGCAACTCGGTCGCCGCATACACTATTCTCAGAATGACTTGGTTG
AGTACTCACCAGTCACAGAAAAGCATCTTACGGATGGCATGACAGTAAGAGAATTATGCAGTGCTGCCAT
AACCATGAGTGATAACACTGCGGCCAACTTACTTCTGACAACGATCGGAGGACCGAAGGAGCTAACCGCT
TTTTTGCACAACATGGGGGATCATGTAACTCGCCTTGATCGTTGGGAACCGGAGCTGAATGAAGCCATAC
CAAACGACGAGCGTGACACCACGATGCCTGTAGCAATGGCAACAACGTTGCGCAAACTATTAACTGGCGA
ACTACTTACTCTAGCTTCCCGGCAACAATTAATAGACTGGATGGAGGCGGATAAAGTTGCAGGACCACTT
CTGCGCTCGGCCCTTCCGGCTGGCTGGTTTATTGCTGATAAATCTGGAGCCGGTGAGCGTGGGTCTCGCG
GTATCATTGCAGCACTGGGGCCAGATGGTAAGCCCTCCCGTATCGTAGTTATCTACACGACGGGGAGTCA
GGCAACTATGGATGAACGAAATAGACAGATCGCTGAGATAGGTGCCTCACTGATTAAGCATTGGTAACTG
TCAGACCAAGTTTACTCATATATACTTTAGATTGATTTAAAACTTCATTTTTAATTTAAAAGGATCTAGG
TGAAGATCCTTTTTGATAATCTCATGACCAAAATCCCTTAACGTGAGTTTTCGTTCCACTGAGCGTCAGA
CCCCGTAGAAAAGATCAAAGGATCTTCTTGAGATCCTTTTTTTCTGCGCGTAATCTGCTGCTTGCAAACA
AAAAAACCACCGCTACCAGCGGTGGTTTGTTTGCCGGATCAAGAGCTACCAACTCTTTTTCCGAAGGTAA
CTGGCTTCAGCAGAGCGCAGATACCAAATACTGTTCTTCTAGTGTAGCCGTAGTTAGGCCACCACTTCAA
GAACTCTGTAGCACCGCCTACATACCTCGCTCTGCTAATCCTGTTACCAGTGGCTGCTGCCAGTGGCGAT
AAGTCGTGTCTTACCGGGTTGGACTCAAGACGATAGTTACCGGATAAGGCGCAGCGGTCGGGCTGAACGG
GGGGTTCGTGCACACAGCCCAGCTTGGAGCGAACGACCTACACCGAACTGAGATACCTACAGCGTGAGCT
ATGAGAAAGCGCCACGCTTCCCGAAGGGAGAAAGGCGGACAGGTATCCGGTAAGCGGCAGGGTCGGAACA
GGAGAGCGCACGAGGGAGCTTCCAGGGGGAAACGCCTGGTATCTTTATAGTCCTGTCGGGTTTCGCCACC
TCTGACTTGAGCGTCGATTTTTGTGATGCTCGTCAGGGGGGCGGAGCCTATGGAAAAACGCCAGCAACGC
GGCCTTTTTACGGTTCCTGGCCTTTTGCTGGCCTTTTGCTCACATGTTCTTTCCTGCGTTATCCCCTGAT
TCTGTGGATAACCGTATTACCGCCTTTGAGTGAGCTGATACCGCTCGCCGCAGCCGAACGACCGAGCGCA
GCGAGTCAGTGAGCGAGGAAGCGGAAGAGCGCCTGATGCGGTATTTTCTCCTTACGCATCTGTGCGGTAT
TTCACACCGCATAGACCAGCCGCGTAACCTGGCAAAATCGGTTACGGTTGAGTAATAAATGGATGCCCTG
CGTAAGCGGGTGTGGGCGGACAATAAAGTCTTAAACTGAACAAAATAGATCTAAACTATGACAATAAAGT
CTTAAACTAGACAGAATAGTTGTAAACTGAAATCAGTCCAGTTATGCTGTGAAAAAGCATACTGGACTTT
TGTTATGGCTAAAGCAAACTCTTCATTTTCTGAAGTGCAAATTGCCCGTCGTATTAAAGAGGGGCGTGGC
CAAGGGCATGGTAAAGACTATATTCGCGGCGTTGTGACAATTTACCGAACAACTCCGCGGCCGGGAAGCC
GATCTCGGCTTGAACGAATTGTTAGGTGGCGGTACTTGGGTCGATATCAAAGTGCATCACTTCTTCCCGT
ATGCCCAACTTTGTATAGAGAGCCACTGCGGGATCGTCACCGTAATCTGCTTGCACGTAGATCACATAAG
CACCAAGCGCGTTGGCCTCATGCTTGAGGAGATTGATGAGCGCGGTGGCAATGCCCTGCCTCCGGTGCTC
GCCGGAGACTGCGAGATCATAGATATAGATCTCACTACGCGGCTGCTCAAACTTGGGCAGAACGTAAGCC
GCGAGAGCGCCAACAACCGCTTCTTGGTCGAAGGCAGCAAGCGCGATGAATGTCTTACTACGGAGCAAGT
TCCCGAGGTAATCGGAGTCCGGCTGATGTTGGGAGTAGGTGGCTACGTCTCCGAACTCACGACCGAAAAG
ATCAAGAGCAGCCCGCATGGATTTGACTTGGTCAGGGCCGAGCCTACATGTGCGAATGATGCCCATACTT
GAGCCACCTAACTTTGTTTTAGGGCGACTGCCCTGCTGCGTAACATCGTTGCTGCTCCATAACATCAAAC
ATCGACCCACGGCGTAACGCGCTTGCTGCTTGGATGCCCGAGGCATAGACTGTACAAAAAAACAGTCATA
ACAAGCCATGAAAACCGCCACTGCGCCGTTACCACCGCTGCGTTCGGTCAAGGTTCTGGACCAGTTGCGT
GAGCGCATACGCTACTTGCATTACAGTTTACGAACCGAACAGGCTTATGTCAACTGGGTTCGTGCCTTCA
TCCGTTTCCACGGTGTGCGTCACCCGGCAACCTTGGGCAGCAGCGAAGTCGAGGCATTTCTGTCCTGGCT
GGCGAACGAGCGCAAGGTTTCGGTCTCCACGCATCGTCAGGCATTGGCGGCCTTGCTGTTCTTCTACGGC
AAGGTGCTGTGCACGGATCTGCCCTTGCTTCAGGAGATCGGTAGACCTCGGCCGTCGCGGCGCTTGCCGG
TGGTGCTGACCCCGGATGAAGTGGTTCGCATCCTCGGTTTTCTGGAAGGCGAGCATCGTTTGTTCGCCCA
GGACTCTAGCTATAGTTCTAGTGGTTGGCTACGTACCCGTAGTGGCTATGGCAGGGCTTGCCGCCCCGAC
GTTGGCTGCGAGCCCTGGGCCTTCACCCGAACTTGGGGGTTGGGGTGGGGAAAAGGAAGAAACGCGGGCG
TATTGGTCCCAATGGGGTCTCGGTGGGGTATCGACAGAGTGCCAGCCCTGGGACCGAACCCCGCGTTTAT
GAACAAACGACCCAACACCCGTGCGTTTTATTCTGTCTTTTTATTGCCGTCATAGCGCGGGTTCCTTCCG
GTATTGTCTCCTTCCGTGTTTCAGTTAGCCTCCCCCATCTCCCGGTACCTTAGGAGGACTTGATATCGAA
CTTGATGTCGAAACGGCCCTGGAAACGGTCCTTGTCGGAGTACTGGATGTTCTGGCCGTAGGCCTTGCAC
TCGACACGCACTTCCATGTCGTAGGTCAGGTTGGTGAACTGCACAGCCACCAGAGGTTGCAGGTAACGGG
GCTGCAGCAGCTTTCCGTAGTAAGGGTAGTACTGCAGAGCGAAACCAGGGTAACCGCCCATGCCGTAGTA
CTCGACGGTGCCGATCTTGTCAGCGTCCTCTTCACGCTTAGCGGTGCAGTGCACGGGGATCAAGTAGGGG
TTGTACTTAGCCATCACTTCAGGAGGCAGGGACTCGTTCACGGGAGCCTTGGGCTTGAAACCGATGATAC
GGTTCAGCTTGACCAGGATGCAAGGCTTGCCGTCACGGTAACCGAAGGTGGGGTCGTTGATACCGGAGCA
GTTCTCGAGCCACTCGCGCTTGAACTTGCAGACTTTCTTCTGGCCCTGAGCGTCGTTGTAGGGACCACGC
TCTTTGTAGTCGGTGGGGATGTCGCCGCAGTCCTGGAAGATGATGTTCTCGGTCTGCTGGTCAGCGGAGT
AGTCCTTCAGGAACTTCTCGAGGTTCTTCACGTAGGGCTCGTAGGACTTGGGGTCAGAAGCGGTGAAGGA
GATCTCGGTCTTTTGCACCTGAGGCACTTGGGTCAGTCCAGGAGGAGCCACACGGTCTTGGTACTTGGGC
TCGAACTCGGACACGGTCAGCAGCATCACTTGGATGGTGCCGATGAAGATACCAGCCAGGCAACCGTAGA
AGATCACGTAGAACAGCAGGATCTTGAACCAGGAACCACCGGTACGACCCAGCAGCTCTTTCTTCTCGGA
GTTCCAGATGAACTTCTTCCAGTTGCCGTCGCCGTCTTTAGCCTTGCCACGAGCCATGATCAAGTCTTCG
TCGAGTGATTGTAAATAAAATGTAATTTACAGTATAGTATTTTAATTAATATACAAATGATTTGATAATA
ATTCTTATTTAACTATAATATATTGTGTTGGGTTGAATTAAAGGTCCGTATACTCCGGAATATTAATAGA
TCATGGAGATAATTAAAATGATAACCATCTCGCAAATAAATAAGTATTTTACTGTTTTCGTAACAGTTTT
GTAATAAAAAAACCTATAAATATTCCGGATTATTCATACCGTCCCACCATCGGGCGCGGATCCATGGGCA
AAGGTGCTGGTCGTGATAAGTACGAGCCCACCGCTACCTCTGAGCACGGTGCTAAGAAGAAGAAAAAGGG
CAAGAAAGAAAAAGAACGCGACATGGACGAGCTGAAGAAAGAAGTCTCCATGGACGACCACAAGCTGTCC
CTCGACGAGCTGCACCGTAAATACGGCACCGACCTGTCTCGTGGACTGACCCCTGCTCGTGCTGCTGAAA
TCTTGGCTCGTGACGGTCCCAACGCTCTGACCCCTCCTCCTACTACTCCCGAATGGGTCAAGTTCTGCCG
TCAGCTGTTCGGTGGTTTCTCCCTGCTGCTGTGGATCGGTGCTGTCCTGTGCTTCCTGGCTTACGGTATC
GAGACTCTGGTCAACGGCGAGGGCAACAACGACAACCTGTACCTGGGTGTCGTGCTGGCTGCTGTCGTGA
TTATTACCGGTTGCTTCAGCTACTACCAAGAGGCCAAGTCCTCCAAGATCATGGAATCCTTCAAGAACAT
GGTGCCCCAGCAGGCTCTGGTCATCCGTAACGGCGAGAAGCTGTCCATCAACGCTGAGGGTGTCGTTGTG
GGCGACCTGGTGGAAGTGAAAGGTGGCGATCGTATCCCCGCTGACCTGCGTATCATCTCCGCTCACGGTT
GCAAGGTGGACAACTCATCTCTGACCGGCGAGTCCGAGCCTCAGACTCGTTCTCCTGACTTTACCAACGA
GAACCCTCTGGAAACCCGCAATATCGCTTTCTTCTCCACCAACTGCGTCGAGGGTACTGCTCGCGGTGTC
GTGATCAACACTGGCGACCGTACTGTGATGGGTCGTATCGCTTCCCTGGCTTCCGGACTGGAAGGTGGCA
AGACCCCTATCGCTACCGAGATCGAGCACTTCATCCACATCATTACCGGTGTCGCCGTGTTCCTGGGCGT
GTCCTTCTTCATCCTGTCTCTGATCCTCGAGTACACCTGGCTCGAGGCTGTGATCTTCCTGATCGGTATC
ATCGTGGCTAACGTGCCCGAGGGACTGCTGGCTACTGTGACTGTGTGCCTGACTCTGACCGCTAAGCGTA
TGGCTCGCAAGAACTGCCTGGTCAAGAACCTGGAAGCTGTGGAAACCCTGGGTTCCACCTCCACCATCTG
CTCCGACAAGACCGGTACTCTGACCCAGAACCGTATGACCGTGGCTCACATGTGGTTCGACAACCAGATC
CACGAGGCTGACACCACCGAGAACCAGTCCGGTGCTTCTTTCGACAAGTCCTCACCTACTTGGAGCGCTC
TGTCCCGTGTGGCTGGACTGTGTAACCGTGCTGTGTTCCAGGCTAATCAAGAGAACGTGCCCATCCTGAA
GCGTGCTGTTGCTGGCGACGCTTCCGAATCCGCTCTGCTGAAGTGCATCGAGCTGTGCTGCGGTTCCGTG
AAAGAGATGCGCGAGCGTAACCCCAAGGTGGTCGAGATCCCTTTCAACAGCACCAACAAGTACCAGCTGA
GCATCCACAAGAACGCTAACCCCTCCGAGTCTCGTTACCTGCTGGTCATGAAGGGTGCTCCCGAGCGTAT
CCTGGACCGTTGCTCCTCTATCCTGATCCACGGCAAAGAGCAGCCCCTGGACGAGGAAACTAAGGACGCT
TTCCAGAACGCTTACCTGGAACTCGGTGGCCTGGGAGAACGTGTGTTGGGATTCTGCCACCTCGCTCTGC
CCGACGATCAGTTCCCTGAGGGATTCCAGTTCGACACCGACGAAGTGAACTTCCCCGTGGAAAAGCTGTG
CTTCGTGGGCCTGATGTCCATGATCGACCCTCCAAGAGCTGCTGTGCCAGACGCTGTTGGAAAGTGCCGT
TCCGCTGGTATCAAAGTGATCATGGTCACCGGCGATCACCCCATCACCGCTAAGGCTATCGCTAAAGGCG
TGGGTATCATCAGCGAGGGCAACGAGACTGTCGAGGATATCGCTGCTCGTCTGAACATCCCTGTCTCTCA
AGTGAACCCTCGTGACGCTAAGGCCTGCGTGGTGCACGGTTCTGACCTGAAGGACATGACCTCCGAGCAG
CTGGACGACATCCTGACTCACCACACTGAGATCGTGTTCGCTCGTACATCCCCTCAGCAAAAGCTGATCA
TCGTCGAAGGTTGCCAGCGTCAGGGTGCTATCGTGGCTGTTACAGGCGACGGTGTCAACGACTCCCCTGC
TCTGAAAAAGGCTGACATCGGTGTCGCTATGGGTATCGCTGGTTCCGACGTGTCCAAGCAGGCTGCTGAC
ATGATCCTGCTCGACGACAACTTCGCTTCCATCGTGACCGGCGTGGAAGAGGGTCGTCTGATCTTCGACA
ACTTGAAGAAGTCGATCGCTTACACCCTGACCTCTAACATCCCCGAGATCACCCCTTTCTTGATCTTCAT
CATTGCGAACATCCCACTGCCTCTGGGCACCGTGACTATCCTGTGCATCGACCTGGGAACCGACATGGTC
CCTGCTATCTCCCTCGCTTACGAGCAGGCTGAGTCCGACATCATGAAGCGCCAGCCTCGTAACCCTAAGA
CCGACAAGCTGGTCAACGAGAGGCTGATCTCCATGGCCTACGGCCAGATCGGCATGATCCAAGCTCTCGG
TGGCTTCTTCACTTACTTCGTCATCATGGCCGAGAACGGTTTCTGGCCCTCCTCTCTGTTGGGTATCCGT
GTGCAATGGGACGACCGTTGGGTCAACGACGTCGAGGACTCCTACGGTCAACAGTGGACCTACGAACAGC
GCAAGATCGTCGAGTTCACTTGCCACACTGCTTTCTTCGTGTCCATCGTGGTGGTGCAGTGGGCTGACCT
GATCATCTGCAAGACCCGTCGTAACTCCGTGTTCCAGCAGGGCATGAAGAACAAGATCCTCATCTTCGGC
CTGTTCGAGGAAACCGCTCTGGCTGCTTTCCTGTCTTACTGCCCCGGCATGGATGTGGCTCTGCGTATGT
ACCCTCTGAAGCCCACCTGGTGGTTCTGCGCTTTCCCCTACTCTCTGCTGATTTTCGTGTACGACGAAGT
CCGCAAGCTCATCATCCGTCGCAACCCTGGTGGCTGGGTCGAGAAAGAGACTTACTACTAAAAGCTTGTC
GAGAAGTACTAGAGGATCATAATCAGCCATACCACATTTGTAGAGGTTTTACTTGCTTTAAAAAACCTCC
CACACCTCCCCCTGAACCTGAAACATAAAATGAATGCAATTGTTGTTGTTAACTTGTTTATTGCAGCTTA
TAATGGTTACAAATAAAGCAATAGCATCACAAATTTCACAAATAAAGCATTTTTTTCACTGCATTCTAGT
TGTGGTTTGTCCAAACTCATCAATGTATCTTATCATGTCTGGATCTGATCACTGCTTGAGCCTAGGAGAT
CCGAACCAGATAAGTGAAATCTAGTTCCAAACTATTTTGTCATTTTTAATTTTCGTATTAGCTTACGACG
CTACACCCAGTTCCCATCTATTTTGTCACTCTTCCCTAAATAATCCTTAAAAACTCCATTTCCACCCCTC
CCAGTTCCCAACTATTTTGTCCGCCCACAGCGGGGCATTTTTCTTCCTGTTATGTTTTTAATCAAACATC
CTGCCAACTCCATGTGACAAACCGTCATCTTCGGCTACTTT
